>Addgene plasmid #26209 | pSUPER IKKbeta | addgene partial sequence | sequence record 33570 | 26209 with lac_promoter
ATTTCACACAGGAAACAGCTATGAACCATGATTACGCCAAGCTCGAAATTAACCCTCACTTAAAGGGAAC
AAAAGCTGGTACCGGGCCCCCCCTCGAGGTCGACGGTATCGATAAGCTTTTCCAAAAAGTACAGCGAGCA
AACCGAGTCTCTTGAACTCGGTTTGCTCGCTGTACGGGGATCTGTGGTCTCATACAGAACTTATAAGATT
CCCAAATCCAAAGACATTTCACGTTTATGGTGATTTCCCAGAACACATAGCGACATGCAAATATTGCAGG
GCGCCACTCCCCTGTCCCTCACAGCCATCTTCCTGCCAGGGCGCACGCGCGCTGGGTGTTCCCGCCTAGT
GACACTGGGCCCGCGATTCCTTGGAGCGGGTTGATGACGTCAGCGTTCGAATTCCTGCAGCCCGGGGGAT
CCACTAGTTCTAGAGCGGCCGCCACCGCGGTGGAGCTCCAATTCGCCCTATAGTGAGTCGTATTACAATT
CACTGGCCGTCGTTTTACAACGTCGTGACTGGGAAAACCCTGGCGTTACCCAACTTAATCGCCTTGCAGC
ACATCCCCCTTTCGCCAGCTGGCGTAATAGCGAAGAGGCCCGCACCGATCGCCCTTCCCAACAGTTGCGC
AGCCTGAATGGCGAATGGG
[124 nt withheld, positions 650-773]
C
[91 nt withheld, positions 775-865]
A
