[The description below was written by a language model from this plasmid's Addgene catalogue record.]
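Description:
pSUPER IKKbeta is an RNA interference plasmid built on the pSUPER backbone (3176 bp without insert), a small bacterial plasmid designed to express short hairpin RNAs in mammalian cells after transfection. It is propagated in E. coli under ampicillin selection. The record gives its copy number as unknown and lists no mammalian selection marker or reporter.

The payload is a 19-nucleotide targeting sequence directed against human IKBKB, the gene encoding IKKβ (also known as IKK2), a catalytic subunit of the IκB kinase complex that drives canonical NF-κB activation. The targeting oligonucleotide was inserted by restriction cloning between the BglII and HindIII sites, and the record does not say whether these sites survive cloning. The promoter is not stated in the record. The pSUPER system generally uses the RNA polymerase III H1 promoter to transcribe the target sequence in sense and antisense orientation, separated by a short loop. The resulting hairpin is processed by the cell into an siRNA-like duplex that triggers degradation of the target mRNA. No feature table is provided, so the hairpin layout and the other vector elements cannot be confirmed here.

The construct is intended for knockdown of endogenous IKKβ in human cells. The associated publication concerns the roles of IKKε and TBK1 in the IRF3 signalling pathway. This suggests the plasmid was used to compare the contribution of a canonical IKK with those of the IKK-related kinases in innate immune signalling, although the record does not describe its specific experimental role.
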