Addgene plasmid #26209: pSUPER IKKbeta
Depositing lab: Tom Maniatis. Depositing organization: Harvard University. Publication: IKKepsilon and TBK1 are essential components of the IRF3 signaling pathway. Fitzgerald KA, McWhirter SM, Faia KL, Rowe DC, Latz E, Golenbock DT, Coyle AJ, Liao SM, Maniatis T. Nat Immunol. 2003 May;4(5):491-6. 10.1038/ni921 PubMed 12692549.
Backbone
  Vector backbone: pSUPER
  Backbone size w/o insert (bp): 3176
  Vector type: RNAi
Growth in bacteria
  Bacterial resistance: Ampicillin, 100 μg/mL
  Growth temperature: 37°C
  Growth strain: DH5alpha
  Copy number: Unknown
Gene/Insert
  Gene/Insert name: pSUPER IKK beta
  gRNA/shRNA sequence: GTACAGCGAGCAAACCGAG
  Species: H. sapiens (human)
  Insert size (bp): 19
  Entrez Gene: IKBKB (a.k.a. IKK-2, IKK-beta, IKK2, IKKB, IMD15, IMD15A, IMD15B, NFKBIKB)
  Cloning method: Restriction Enzyme; 5′ cloning site BglII (unknown if destroyed); 3′ cloning site HindIII (unknown if destroyed)
  Sequencing primers: 5′ T7
Terms and licenses: Academic/Nonprofit Terms; Industry Terms: Not Available to Industry
How to cite: pSUPER IKKbeta was a gift from Tom Maniatis (Addgene plasmid # 26209 ; http://n2t.net/addgene:26209 ; RRID:Addgene_26209)
